>Addgene plasmid #47646 | pAC-EsaR-D91G | depositor partial sequence | sequence record 68155 | esaR-D91G between KpnI and BamHI in pAC-EsaR
GGTACCCATGATGTTCTCTTTCTTCCTTGAAAACCAAACAATAACGGATACGCTTCAGACTTACATACAG
AGAAAGTTATCTCCGCTGGGTAGTCCGGATTACGCTTACACTGTTGTGAGCAAAAAAAATCCTTCAAATG
TTCTGATTATTTCCAGTTATCCTGACGAATGGATTAGGTTATACCGCGCTAACAACTTTCAGCTGACCGA
TCCGGTTATTCTCACGGCCTTTAAACGCACCTCGCCGTTTGCCTGGGATGAGAATATTACGCTGATGTCC
GGCCTGCGGTTCACCAAAATTTTCTCTTTATCCAAGCAATACAACATCGTTAACGGCTTTACCTATGTCC
TGCATGACCACATGAACAACCTTGCTCTGTTGTCCGTGATCATTAAAGGCAACGATCAGACTGCGCTGGA
GCAACGCCTTGCTGCCGAACAGGGCACGATGCAGATGCTGCTGATTGATTTTAACGAGCAGATGTACCGA
CTGGCAGGCACCGAAGGTGAACGAGCACCGGCGTTAAATCAGAGCGCGGACAAAACGATATTTTCCTCGC
GTGAAAATGAGGTGTTGTACTGGGCGAGTATGGGCAAAACCTATGCTGAGATTGCCGCTATTACGGGCAT
TTCTGTGAGTACCGTGAAGTTTCACATCAAGAATGTGGTCGTGAAACTGGGCGTCAGTAACGCCCGACAG
GCTATCAGACTGGGTGTAGAACTGGATCTTATCAGACCGGCAGCGTCAGCAGCAAGGTAGTGATAGGGAT
CC
