>Addgene plasmid #47646 | pAC-EsaR-D91G | addgene partial sequence | sequence record 70361 | Tet-internal-R 5'-aaggagctgactgggttgaag-3'
ACGCAGAAGGCCCACCCGAAGGTGAGCCAGTGTGACTCTAGTAGAGAGCGTTCACCGACAAACAACAGAT
AAAACGAAAGGCCCAGTCTTTCGACTGAGCCTTTCGTTTTATTTGATGCCTGGGGATCCTCACTACCTTG
CTGCTGACGCTGCCGGTCTGATAAGATCCAGTTCTACACCCAGTCTGATAGCCTGTCGGGCGTTACTGAC
GCCCAGTTTCACGACCACATTCTTGATGTGAAACTTCACGGTACTCACAGAAATGCCCGTAATAGCGGCA
ATCTCAGCATAGGTTTTGCCCATACTCGCCCAGTACAACACCTCATTTTCACGCGAGGAAAATATCGTTT
TGTCCGCGCTCTGATTTAACGCCGGGGCTCGCTCGCCTTCGGTGCCTGCCAGTCGGTACATCTGCTCGTT
AAAATCAATCAGCAGCATCTGCATCGTGCCCTGTTCGGCAGCAAGGCGTTGCTCCAGCGCAGTCTGATCG
TTGCCTTTAATGATCACGGACAACAGAGCAAGGTTGTTCATGTGGTCATGCAGGACATAGGTAAAGCCGT
TAACGATGTTGTATTGCTTGGATAAAGAGAAAATTTTGGTGAACCGCAGGCCGGACATCAGCGTAATATT
CTCATCCCAGGCAAACGGCGAGGTGCGTTTAAAGGCCGTGAGAATAACGGGATCGGTCAGCTGAAAGTTG
TTAGCGCGGTATAACCTAATCCATTCGTCAGGATAACTGGAAATAATCAGAACATTTGAAGGATTTTTTT
TGCTCACAACAGTGTAAGCGTAATCCGGACTACCCAGCGGAGATAACTTTCTCTGT
