>Addgene plasmid #47646 | pAC-EsaR-D91G | addgene partial sequence | sequence record 70440 | p15A-F 5'-gattacgcgcagaccaaaac-3'
AATATTTCTAGACCAATACGCAAACCGCCTCTCCCCGCGCGTTGGCCGATTCATTAATGCAGCTGGCACG
ACAGGTTTCCCGACTGGAAAGCGGGCAGTGAGCGCAACGCAATTAATGTGAGTTAGCTCACTCATTAGGC
ACCCCAGGCTTTACACTTTATGCTTCCGGCTCGTATGTTGTGTGGAATTGTGAGCGGATAACAATTTCAC
ACAGGAAACATAAAGAGGAGAAAGGTACCCATGATGTTCTCTTTCTTCCTTGAAAACCAAACAATAACGG
ATACGCTTCAGACTTACATACAGAGAAAGTTATCTCCGCTGGGTAGTCCGGATTACGCTTACACTGTTGT
GAGCAAAAAAAATCCTTCAAATGTTCTGATTATTTCCAGTTATCCTGACGAATGGATTAGGTTATACCGC
GCTAACAACTTTCAGCTGACCGATCCCGTTATTCTCACGGCCTTTAAACGCACCTCGCCGTTTGCCTGGG
ATGAGAATATTACGCTGATGTCCGGCCTGCGGTTCACCAAAATTTTCTCTTTATCCAAGCAATACAACAT
CGTTAACGGCTTTACCTATGTCCTGCATGACCACATGAACAACCTTGCTCTGTTGTCCGTGATCATTAAA
GGCAACGATCAGACTGCGCTGGAGCAACGCCTTGCTGCCGAACAGGGCACGATGCAGATGCTGCTGATTG
ATTTTAACGAGCAGATGTACCGACTGGCAGGCACCGAAGGCGAGCGAGCCCCGGCGTTAAATCAGAGCGC
GGACAAAACGATATTTTCCTCGCGTGAAAATGAGGTGTTGTACTGGGC
