[The description below was written by a language model from this plasmid's Addgene catalogue record.]
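Description:
pAC-EsaR-D91G is a bacterial expression plasmid used in synthetic biology. It is a point-mutant derivative of pAC-EsaR that carries a variant of the quorum-sensing regulator gene esaR. The construct is about 4.65 kb in total, with a backbone of roughly 3.9 kb, and it is maintained in E. coli under chloramphenicol selection. The record lists it as high copy but does not name the origin of replication. No feature table is supplied, and the record refers to the parental pAC-EsaR entry for the plasmid map and for the lac promoter and terminator details.

The insert is listed as about 770 bp, of which the depositor notes 750 bp is the esaR-D91G coding sequence. It lies between KpnI and BamHI sites, both retained, in the same arrangement as wild-type esaR in the parent plasmid, and it is expressed from the Plac promoter. A single a272g nucleotide change converts aspartic acid 91 to glycine. No tags or reporters are recorded.

EsaR is a LuxR-family transcriptional regulator that responds to an acyl-homoserine lactone signal. The associated publication describes directed evolution of EsaR for increased signal sensitivity, so D91G presumably comes from that work, although the record does not state the phenotype of this specific mutant. The plasmid would typically supply the regulator in engineered quorum-sensing circuits, probably together with a separate plasmid bearing an EsaR-controlled promoter. This allows the variant's signal response to be compared with that of the wild-type protein.
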