Addgene plasmid #47646: pAC-EsaR-D91G
Purpose: pAC-EsaR with a a272g mutation in esaR
Depositing lab: Cynthia Collins. Depositing organization: Rensselaer Polytechnic Institute. Publication: Directed evolution of the quorum-sensing regulator EsaR for increased signal sensitivity. Shong J, Huang YM, Bystroff C, Collins CH. ACS Chem Biol. 2013 Apr 19;8(4):789-95. doi: 10.1021/cb3006402. Epub 2013 Feb 6. PubMed 23363022.
Backbone
  Vector backbone: pAC-EsaR
  Backbone size w/o insert (bp): 3880
  Total vector size (bp): 4652
  Vector type: Bacterial Expression, Synthetic Biology
Growth in bacteria
  Bacterial resistance: Chloramphenicol, 25 μg/mL
  Growth temperature: 37°C
  Growth strain: DH5alpha
  Copy number: High Copy
Gene/Insert
  Gene/Insert name: esaR-D91G
  Insert size (bp): 772
  Mutation: Changed Aspartic acid 91 to Glycine
  Promoter: Plac
  Cloning method: Restriction Enzyme; 5′ cloning site KpnI (not destroyed); 3′ cloning site BamHI (not destroyed)
  Sequencing primers: 5′ gattacgcgcagaccaaaacgatc; 3′ gttgaaggctctcaagggcatcg
Terms and licenses: Academic/Nonprofit Terms; Industry Terms: Not Available to Industry
Depositor comments: esaR-D91G (750bp, indicated as lowercase letters in the partial sequence) is located between KpnI and BamHI sites in pAC-EsaR in the same way as wt esaR in pAC-EsaR. Please see pAC-EsaR for lac promoter and terminator sequence information and plasmid map.
How to cite: pAC-EsaR-D91G was a gift from Cynthia Collins (Addgene plasmid # 47646 ; http://n2t.net/addgene:47646 ; RRID:Addgene_47646)
